Addgene plasmid #134263: pBOB-C-Flag-GK5 (25-287)
Purpose: Lentivector encoding Flag-tagged GK5 truncation (amino acids 25-287)
Depositing lab: Bruce Beutler. Depositing organization: University of Texas Southwestern Medical Center. Publication: Skin-specific regulation of SREBP processing and lipid biosynthesis by glycerol kinase 5. Zhang D, Tomisato W, Su L, Sun L, Choi JH, Zhang Z, Wang KW, Zhan X, Choi M, Li X, Tang M, Castro-Perez JM, Hildebrand S, Murray AR, Moresco EMY, Beutler B. Proc Natl Acad Sci U S A. 2017 Jun 27;114(26):E5197-E5206. doi: 10.1073/pnas.1705312114. Epub 2017 Jun 12. PubMed 28607088.
Backbone
  Vector backbone: pBOB
  Backbone size w/o insert (bp): 8800
  Total vector size (bp): 9600
  Vector type: Mammalian Expression, Lentiviral
Growth in bacteria
  Bacterial resistance: Ampicillin, 100 μg/mL
  Growth temperature: 37°C
  Growth strain: NEB Stable
  Copy number: High Copy
Gene/Insert
  Gene/Insert name: Gk5 (alt name: glycerol kinase 5 (putative))
  Species: M. musculus (mouse)
  Insert size (bp): 789
  Mutation: mouse Gk5 amino acids 25-287
  GenBank ID: NM_001368879
  Entrez Gene: Gk5 (a.k.a. AV095337, C330018K18Rik, G630067D24Rik)
  Promoter: CMV
  Tag / fusion protein: Flag (C terminal on insert)
  Cloning method: Ligation Independent Cloning
  Sequencing primers: 5′ agctcgtttagtgaaccgtcagatcg; 3′ ggaaactgacaatcttagcgcag
Terms and licenses: Academic/Nonprofit Terms; Industry Terms: Not Available to Industry
How to cite: pBOB-C-Flag-GK5 (25-287) was a gift from Bruce Beutler (Addgene plasmid # 134263 ; http://n2t.net/addgene:134263 ; RRID:Addgene_134263)
