[The description below was written by a language model from this plasmid's Addgene catalogue record and pLannotate feature annotations shown in this document.]
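Description:
pBOB-C-Flag-GK5 (25-287) is an HIV-1-based lentiviral transfer plasmid of about 9.6 kb, built on the pBOB backbone, for expressing a truncated mouse glycerol kinase 5 in mammalian cells. It is propagated in E. coli from a high-copy ColE1/pUC-type origin under ampicillin selection (AmpR with its own promoter), and the recommended recombination-deficient host strain reflects the repeated LTR sequences. An f1 origin is also present. Outside the viral region, the feature table annotates an SV40/EM7-driven BleoR cassette with an SV40 poly(A) signal. This could confer Zeocin-type resistance on cells transfected with the plasmid, but it would not be carried into the packaged genome.

The viral genome is transcribed from a CMV enhancer/promoter fused to a truncated 5' LTR, a chimeric arrangement typical of Tat-independent, third-generation-style vectors. It carries the Ψ packaging signal with a gag fragment, the RRE for Rev-dependent nuclear export and the cPPT/CTS. An internal CMV enhancer/promoter drives the 789 bp insert, which encodes Gk5 amino acids 25-287 with a C-terminal Flag tag. The annotation matches this tag as a short fragment of 3xFLAG, consistent with a single epitope. Downstream lie a chimeric intron, a WPRE that enhances transcript stability and expression, the 3' LTR sequences and a bGH poly(A) signal. No mammalian selection marker or fluorescent reporter is annotated within the proviral region. The construct is one of a set of Gk5 truncations and suits transfection or lentiviral transduction to express the Flag-tagged fragment for detection or pull-down. The associated study concerned Gk5 in skin SREBP processing and lipid biosynthesis.
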