Features (pLannotate 1.2.2; 34 found; start..end, strand, type, name):
     28..80      -  misc_feature   bom (fragment): basis of mobility region from pBR322
    235..614     +  enhancer       CMV enhancer: human cytomegalovirus immediate early enhancer
    615..814     +  promoter       CMV promoter: human cytomegalovirus (CMV) immediate early promoter
    832..1012    +  LTR            5' LTR (truncated): truncated 5' long terminal repeat (LTR) from HIV-1
   1059..1184    +  misc_feature   HIV-1 Ψ: packaging signal of human immunodeficiency virus type 1
   1168..1531    +  CDS            HIV-1 gag (fragment): gag protein from human immunodeficiency virus 1; gag
   1677..1910    +  misc_feature   RRE: The Rev response element (RRE) of HIV-1 allows for Rev-dependent mRNA export from the nucleus to the cytoplasm.
   2287..2387    +  CDS            Rev (fragment): human immunodeficiency virus 1 (HIV-1) Rev protein; rev; enhances nuclear export of unspliced and incompletely spliced viral mRNAs
   2391..2507    +  misc_feature   cPPT/CTS: central polypurine tract and central termination sequence of HIV-1
   2530..2833    +  enhancer       CMV enhancer: human cytomegalovirus immediate early enhancer
   2834..3037    +  promoter       CMV promoter: human cytomegalovirus (CMV) immediate early promoter
   3142..3936    +  CDS            Gk5 (fragment): GLPK5_MOUSE - Experimental evidence at transcript level: Swiss-Prot protein existence level 2. From Mus musculus (Mouse).
   3957..3977    +  CDS            3xFLAG (fragment): three tandem FLAG® epitope tags
   4050..4279    +  intron         chimeric intron: chimera between introns from adenovirus and immunoglobulin heavy chain genes
   4343..4453    +  CDS            nef (fragment): NEF_HV1Z2 - Experimental evidence at protein level: Swiss-Prot protein existence level 1. Extracellular Nef protein targets CD4(+) T-lymphocytes for apoptosis by interacting with CXCR4 surface receptors. From Human immunodeficiency virus type 1 group M subtype D (isolate Z2/CDC-Z34) (HIV-1).
   4456..5044    +  misc_feature   WPRE: woodchuck hepatitis virus posttranscriptional regulatory element
   5061..5129    +  CDS            nef (fragment): NEF_HV1Z2 - Experimental evidence at protein level: Swiss-Prot protein existence level 1. Extracellular Nef protein targets CD4(+) T-lymphocytes for apoptosis by interacting with CXCR4 surface receptors. From Human immunodeficiency virus type 1 group M subtype D (isolate Z2/CDC-Z34) (HIV-1).
   5131..5443    +  LTR            5' LTR (fragment): 5' long terminal repeat (LTR) from HIV-1
   5451..5631    +  LTR            5' LTR (truncated): truncated 5' long terminal repeat (LTR) from HIV-1
   5663..5887    +  polyA_signal   bGH poly(A) signal: bovine growth hormone polyadenylation signal
   5891..5912    +  promoter       SV40 promoter (fragment): SV40 enhancer and early promoter
   5933..6361    +  rep_origin     f1 ori (sequence partly withheld): f1 bacteriophage origin of replication; arrow indicates direction of (+) strand synthesis
   6375..6704    +  promoter       SV40 promoter: SV40 enhancer and early promoter
   6752..6799    +  promoter       EM7 promoter: synthetic bacterial promoter&nbsp
   6818..7192    +  CDS            BleoR: antibiotic-binding protein; Sh ble from Streptoalloteichus hindustanus; confers resistance to bleomycin, phleomycin, and Zeocin™
   7202..7327    +  CDS            ble (fragment): BLE_KLEPN - Experimental evidence at protein level: Swiss-Prot protein existence level 1. Binding protein with a strong affinity to the bleomycin family of antibiotics. Binds to CL990; an antimitotic-antibiotic compound. From Klebsiella pneumoniae.
   7322..7443    +  polyA_signal   SV40 poly(A) signal: SV40 polyadenylation signal
   7516..7532    -  protein_bind   lac operator: The lac repressor binds to the lac operator to inhibit transcription in E. coli. This inhibition can be relieved by adding lactose or isopropyl-β-D-thiogalactopyranoside (IPTG). lac repressor encoded by lacI
   7540..7570    -  promoter       lac promoter: promoter for the E. coli lac operon
   7585..7606    -  protein_bind   CAP binding site: CAP binding activates transcription in the presence of cAMP. E. coli catabolite activator protein
   7619..7711    -  CDS            lacI (fragment): lac repressor; lacI; The lac repressor binds to the lac operator to inhibit transcription in E. coli. This inhibition can be relieved by adding lactose or isopropyl-β-D-thiogalactopyranoside (IPTG).
   7894..8482    -  rep_origin     ori: high-copy-number ColE1/pMB1/pBR322/pUC origin of replication
   8653..9513    -  CDS            AmpR: β-lactamase; bla; confers resistance to ampicillin, carbenicillin, and related antibiotics
   9514..9618    -  promoter       AmpR promoter: bla
>Addgene plasmid #134263 | pBOB-C-Flag-GK5 (25-287) | addgene full sequence | sequence record 275384 | Addgene NGS Result
GACGGATCGGGAGATCTCCCGATCCCCTATGGTGCACTCTCAGTACAATCTGCTCTGATGCCGCATAGTT
AAGCCAGTATCTGCTCCCTGCTTGTGTGTTGGAGGTCGCTGAGTAGTGCGCGAGCAAAATTTAAGCTACA
ACAAGGCAAGGCTTGACCGACAATTGCATGAAGAATCTGCTTAGGGTTAGGCGTTTTGCGCTGCTTCGCG
ATGTACGGGCCAGATATACGCGTTGACATTGATTATTGACTAGTTATTAATAGTAATCAATTACGGGGTC
ATTAGTTCATAGCCCATATATGGAGTTCCGCGTTACATAACTTACGGTAAATGGCCCGCCTGGCTGACCG
CCCAACGACCCCCGCCCATTGACGTCAATAATGACGTATGTTCCCATAGTAACGCCAATAGGGACTTTCC
ATTGACGTCAATGGGTGGAGTATTTACGGTAAACTGCCCACTTGGCAGTACATCAAGTGTATCATATGCC
AAGTACGCCCCCTATTGACGTCAATGACGGTAAATGGCCCGCCTGGCATTATGCCCAGTACATGACCTTA
TGGGACTTTCCTACTTGGCAGTACATCTACGTATTAGTCATCGCTATTACCATGGTGATGCGGTTTTGGC
AGTACATCAATGGGCGTGGATAGCGGTTTGACTCACGGGGATTTCCAAGTCTCCACCCCATTGACGTCAA
TGGGAGTTTGTTTTGGCACCAAAATCAACGGGACTTTCCAAAATGTCGTAACAACTCCGCCCCATTGACG
CAAATGGGCGGTAGGCGTGTACGGTGGGAGGTCTATATAAGCAGCGCGTTTTGCCTGTACTGGGTCTCTC
TGGTTAGACCAGATCTGAGCCTGGGAGCTCTCTGGCTAACTAGGGAACCCACTGCTTAAGCCTCAATAAA
GCTTGCCTTGAGTGCTTCAAGTAGTGTGTGCCCGTCTGTTGTGTGACTCTGGTAACTAGAGATCCCTCAG
ACCCTTTTAGTCAGTGTGGAAAATCTCTAGCAGTGGCGCCCGAACAGGGACTTGAAAGCGAAAGGGAAAC
CAGAGGAGCTCTCTCGACGCAGGACTCGGCTTGCTGAAGCGCGCACGGCAAGAGGCGAGGGGCGGCGACT
GGTGAGTACGCCAAAAATTTTGACTAGCGGAGGCTAGAAGGAGAGAGATGGGTGCGAGAGCGTCAGTATT
AAGCGGGGGAGAATTAGATCGCGATGGGAAAAAATTCGGTTAAGGCCAGGGGGAAAGAAAAAATATAAAT
TAAAACATATAGTATGGGCAAGCAGGGAGCTAGAACGATTCGCAGTTAATCCTGGCCTGTTAGAAACATC
AGAAGGCTGTAGACAAATACTGGGACAGCTACAACCATCCCTTCAGACAGGATCAGAAGAACTTAGATCA
TTATATAATACAGTAGCAACCCTCTATTGTGTGCATCAAAGGATAGAGATAAAAGACACCAAGGAAGCTT
TAGACAAGATAGAGGAAGAGCAAAACAAAAGTAAGACCACCGCACAGCAAGCGGCCGCTGATCTTCAGAC
CTGGAGGAGGAGATATGAGGGACAATTGGAGAAGTGAATTATATAAATATAAAGTAGTAAAAATTGAACC
ATTAGGAGTAGCACCCACCAAGGCAAAGAGAAGAGTGGTGCAGAGAGAAAAAAGAGCAGTGGGAATAGGA
GCTTTGTTCCTTGGGTTCTTGGGAGCAGCAGGAAGCACTATGGGCGCAGCGTCAATGACGCTGACGGTAC
AGGCCAGACAATTATTGTCTGGTATAGTGCAGCAGCAGAACAATTTGCTGAGGGCTATTGAGGCGCAACA
GCATCTGTTGCAACTCACAGTCTGGGGCATCAAGCAGCTCCAGGCAAGAATCCTGGCTGTGGAAAGATAC
CTAAAGGATCAACAGCTCCTGGGGATTTGGGGTTGCTCTGGAAAACTCATTTGCACCACTGCTGTGCCTT
GGAATGCTAGTTGGAGTAATAAATCTCTGGAACAGATTTGGAATCACACGACCTGGATGGAGTGGGACAG
AGAAATTAACAATTACACAAGCTTAATACACTCCTTAATTGAAGAATCGCAAAACCAGCAAGAAAAGAAT
GAACAAGAATTATTGGAATTAGATAAATGGGCAAGTTTGTGGAATTGGTTTAACATAACAAATTGGCTGT
GGTATATAAAATTATTCATAATGATAGTAGGAGGCTTGGTAGGTTTAAGAATAGTTTTTGCTGTACTTTC
TATAGTGAATAGAGTTAGGCAGGGATATTCACCATTATCGTTTCAGACCCACCTCCCAACCCCGAGGGGA
CCCGACAGGCCCGAAGGAATAGAAGAAGAAGGTGGAGAGAGAGACAGAGACAGATCCATTCGATTAGTGA
ACGGATCAACTTTTAAAAGAAAAGGGGGGATTGGGGGGTACAGTGCAGGGGAAAGAATAGTAGACATAAT
AGCAACAGACATACAAACTAAAGAATTACAAAAACAAATTACAAAATTCAAAATTTTATCGATAAGCTTG
GGAGTTCCGCGTTACATAACTTACGGTAAATGGCCCGCCTGGCTGACCGCCCAACGACCCCCGCCCATTG
ACGTCAATAATGACGTATGTTCCCATAGTAACGCCAATAGGGACTTTCCATTGACGTCAATGGGTGGAGT
ATTTACGGTAAACTGCCCACTTGGCAGTACATCAAGTGTATCATATGCCAAGTACGCCCCCTATTGACGT
CAATGACGGTAAATGGCCCGCCTGGCATTATGCCCAGTACATGACCTTATGGGACTTTCCTACTTGGCAG
TACATCTACGTATTAGTCATCGCTATTACCATGGTGATGCGGTTTTGGCAGTACATCAATGGGCGTGGAT
AGCGGTTTGACTCACGGGGATTTCCAAGTCTCCACCCCATTGACGTCAATGGGAGTTTGTTTTGGCACCA
AAATCAACGGGACTTTCCAAAATGTCGTAACAACTCCGCCCCATTGACGCAAATGGGCGGTAGGCGTGTA
CGGTGGGAGGTCTATATAAGCAGAGCTCGTTTAGTGAACCGTCAGATCGCCTGGAGACGCCATCCACGCT
GTTTTGACCTCCATAGAAGACACCGACTGAGCTCCTTAAGGTTAACTCTAGAGAATTCGGATCCATGTTC
GTGCTGGGGCTGGACGTGGGCAGCACGGTGATCCGCTGCCACGTCTATGACCAGACGGCGCGAGTGCGAG
GCTCCAGCGCGCAGAAGGTAGAAAATGTTTACCCTCAACCTGGCTGGGTTGAAATCGATCCTGATTCTCT
CTGGGCTCAGTTTGTTGCCGTAATAAAAGATGCTGTCAAAGCTGCAGGGGTGCAGATGAATCAAATTGTC
GGTCTTGGCATATCAACACAGAGAGCCACTTTCATTACATGGAACAAGAAAACAGGCCATCATTTTCACA
ACTTCATTAGCTGGCAAGACCTAAGGGCAGCTGAACTTGTAAAGTCCTGGAATAATTCTCTCATAATGAA
GCTATTGCATGGGGCCACCCGAGTCCTTCATTTCTTCAGTAGAAGTAAAGTAATGCTAACGGTCAGCCGC
TTCAATTTCAGCACCCAGCATGCCACCTTAAGATTGACCTGGATTTTACAAAACCTATCTGAGGTGAAAA
GGGCAGTTGAAGAAGACAATTGTTGCTTTGGGACGATTGATACCTGGCTGTTATACAAGCTCACGAAAGG
TTCTTCCTACGCCACGGATTATTCAAATGCCAGCACCACTGGATTTTTTGATCCCTATGCGATGCGCTGG
AGCAGGCTCATAACCACCATGGTCTCCATCCCACTGTCTATCCTGCCTCCTGTGAAGGATACCAGCTATA
ATTTTGGATCAGTGGATGAGAAGATATTTGGCGTGCCTATACCAGTTGTTGCCTTGGTTGGTGACCAGCA
GTCGGCCATGTTTGGACTCGAGCCATGGAAGCTTATGGACTACAAAGACGATGACGACAAGGATATCTAA
CTGACTGAACCGGTGGTACCGAGGAATTAATTCGCTGTCTGCGAGGGCCAGCTGTTGGGGTGAGTACTCC
CTCTCAAAAGCGGGCATGACTTCTGCGCTAAGATTGTCAGTTTCCAAAAACGAGGAGGATTTGATATTCA
CCTGGCCCGCGGTGATGCCTTTGAGGGTGGCCGCGTCCATCTGGTCAGAAAAGACAATCTTTTTGTTGTC
AAGCTTGAGGTGTGGCAGGCTTGAGATCTGGCCATACACTTGAGTGACAATGACATCCACTTTGCCTTTC
TCTCCACAGGTGTCCACTCCCAGGTCCAACTGCAGGTCGAGCATGCATCTAGGGCGGCCAATTCCGCCGA
TCCTGGAAAAACATGGAGCAATCACAAGTAGCAATACAGCAGCTACCAATGCTGATTGTGCCTGGCTAGA
AGCACAAGAGGAGGAGGAGGTGGGTTTTCCAGTCACACCTCAGACAATCAACCTCTGGATTACAAAATTT
GTGAAAGATTGACTGGTATTCTTAACTATGTTGCTCCTTTTACGCTATGTGGATACGCTGCTTTAATGCC
TTTGTATCATGCTATTGCTTCCCGTATGGCTTTCATTTTCTCCTCCTTGTATAAATCCTGGTTGCTGTCT
CTTTATGAGGAGTTGTGGCCCGTTGTCAGGCAACGTGGCGTGGTGTGCACTGTGTTTGCTGACGCAACCC
CCACTGGTTGGGGCATTGCCACCACCTGTCAGCTCCTTTCCGGGACTTTCGCTTTCCCCCTCCCTATTGC
CACGGCGGAACTCATCGCCGCCTGCCTTGCCCGCTGCTGGACAGGGGCTCGGCTGTTGGGCACTGACAAT
TCCGTGGTGTTGTCGGGGAAGCTGACGTCCTTTCCATGGCTGCTCGCCTGTGTTGCCACCTGGATTCTGC
GCGGGACGTCCTTCTGCTACGTCCCTTCGGCCCTCAATCCAGCGGACCTTCCTTCCCGCGGCCTGCTGCC
GGCTCTGCGGCCTCTTCCGCGTCTTCGCCTTCGCCCTCAGACGAGTCGGATCTCCCTTTGGGCCGCCTCC
CCGCCTGGAATTCGAGCTCGGTACCTTTAAGACCAATGACTTACAAGGCAGCTGTAGATCTTAGCCACTT
TTTAAAAGAAAAGGGGGGACTGGAAGGGCTAATTCACTCCCAACGAAGACAAGATATCCTTGATCTGTGG
ATCTACCACACACAAGGCTACTTCCCTGATTGGCAGAACTACACACCAGGGCCAGGGATCAGATATCCAC
TGACCTTTGGATGGTGCTACAAGCTAGTACCAGTTGAGCAAGAGAAGGTAGAAGAAGCCAATGAAGGAGA
GAACACCCGCTTGTTACACCCTGTGAGCCTGCATGGGATGGATGACCCGGAGAGAGAAGTATTAGAGTGG
AGGTTTGACAGCCGCCTAGCATTTCATCACATGGCCCGAGAGCTGCATCCGGACTGTACTGGGTCTCTCT
GGTTAGACCAGATCTGAGCCTGGGAGCTCTCTGGCTAACTAGGGAACCCACTGCTTAAGCCTCAATAAAG
CTTGCCTTGAGTGCTTCAAGTAGTGTGTGCCCGTCTGTTGTGTGACTCTGGTAACTAGAGATCCCTCAGA
CCCTTTTAGTCAGTGTGGAAAATCTCTAGCAGGGCCGCTTTAAACCCGCTGATCAGCCTCGACTGTGCCT
TCTAGTTGCCAGCCATCTGTTGTTTGCCCCTCCCCCGTGCCTTCCTTGACCCTGGAAGGTGCCACTCCCA
CTGTCCTTTCCTAATAAAATGAGGAAATTGCATCGCATTGTCTGAGTAGGTGTCATTCTATTCTGGGGGG
TGGGGTGGGGCAGGACAGCAAGGGGGAGGATTGGGAAGACAATAGCAGGCATGCTGGGGATGCGGTGGGC
TCTATGGCTTCTGAGGCGGAAAGAACCAGCTGGGGCTCTAGGGGGTATCCCC
[124 nt withheld, positions 5933-6056]
C
[91 nt withheld, positions 6058-6148]
A
[49 nt withheld, positions 6150-6198]
CCTTTGACGTTGGAGTCCACGTTCTTT
[37 nt withheld, positions 6226-6262]
ACCCTATCTCGGTCTATTCTTTTGATTTATAAGGGATTTTGCCGATTTCGGCCTATTGGTTAAAAAATGA
GCTGATTTAACAAAAATTTAACGCGAATTAATTCTGTGGAATGTGTGTCAGTTAGGGTGTGGAAAGTCCC
CAGGCTCCCCAGCAGGCAGAAGTATGCAAAGCATGCATCTCAATTAGTCAGCAACCAGGTGTGGAAAGTC
CCCAGGCTCCCCAGCAGGCAGAAGTATGCAAAGCATGCATCTCAATTAGTCAGCAACCATAGTCCCGCCC
CTAACTCCGCCCATCCCGCCCCTAACTCCGCCCAGTTCCGCCCATTCTCCGCCCCATGGCTGACTAATTT
TTTTTATTTATGCAGAGGCCGAGGCCGCCTCTGCCTCTGAGCTATTCCAGAAGTAGTGAGGAGGCTTTTT
TGGAGGCCTAGGCTTTTGCAAAAAGCTCCCGGGAGCTTGTATATCCATTTTCGGATCTGATCAGCACGTG
TTGACAATTAATCATCGGCATAGTATATCGGCATAGTATAATACGACAAGGTGAGGAACTAAACCATGGC
CAAGTTGACCAGTGCCGTTCCGGTGCTCACCGCGCGCGACGTCGCCGGAGCGGTCGAGTTCTGGACCGAC
CGGCTCGGGTTCTCCCGGGACTTCGTGGAGGACGACTTCGCCGGTGTGGTCCGGGACGACGTGACCCTGT
TCATCAGCGCGGTCCAGGACCAGGTGGTGCCGGACAACACCCTGGCCTGGGTGTGGGTGCGCGGCCTGGA
CGAGCTGTACGCCGAGTGGTCGGAGGTCGTGTCCACGAACTTCCGGGACGCCTCCGGGCCGGCCATGACC
GAGATCGGCGAGCAGCCGTGGGGGCGGGAGTTCGCCCTGCGCGACCCGGCCGGCAACTGCGTGCACTTCG
TGGCCGAGGAGCAGGACTGACACGTGCTACGAGATTTCGATTCCACCGCCGCCTTCTATGAAAGGTTGGG
CTTCGGAATCGTTTTCCGGGACGCCGGCTGGATGATCCTCCAGCGCGGGGATCTCATGCTGGAGTTCTTC
GCCCACCCCAACTTGTTTATTGCAGCTTATAATGGTTACAAATAAAGCAATAGCATCACAAATTTCACAA
ATAAAGCATTTTTTTCACTGCATTCTAGTTGTGGTTTGTCCAAACTCATCAATGTATCTTATCATGTCTG
TATACCGTCGACCTCTAGCTAGAGCTTGGCGTAATCATGGTCATAGCTGTTTCCTGTGTGAAATTGTTAT
CCGCTCACAATTCCACACAACATACGAGCCGGAAGCATAAAGTGTAAAGCCTGGGGTGCCTAATGAGTGA
GCTAACTCACATTAATTGCGTTGCGCTCACTGCCCGCTTTCCAGTCGGGAAACCTGTCGTGCCAGCTGCA
TTAATGAATCGGCCAACGCGCGGGGAGAGGCGGTTTGCGTATTGGGCGCTCTTCCGCTTCCTCGCTCACT
GACTCGCTGCGCTCGGTCGTTCGGCTGCGGCGAGCGGTATCAGCTCACTCAAAGGCGGTAATACGGTTAT
CCACAGAATCAGGGGATAACGCAGGAAAGAACATGTGAGCAAAAGGCCAGCAAAAGGCCAGGAACCGTAA
AAAGGCCGCGTTGCTGGCGTTTTTCCATAGGCTCCGCCCCCCTGACGAGCATCACAAAAATCGACGCTCA
AGTCAGAGGTGGCGAAACCCGACAGGACTATAAAGATACCAGGCGTTTCCCCCTGGAAGCTCCCTCGTGC
GCTCTCCTGTTCCGACCCTGCCGCTTACCGGATACCTGTCCGCCTTTCTCCCTTCGGGAAGCGTGGCGCT
TTCTCATAGCTCACGCTGTAGGTATCTCAGTTCGGTGTAGGTCGTTCGCTCCAAGCTGGGCTGTGTGCAC
GAACCCCCCGTTCAGCCCGACCGCTGCGCCTTATCCGGTAACTATCGTCTTGAGTCCAACCCGGTAAGAC
ACGACTTATCGCCACTGGCAGCAGCCACTGGTAACAGGATTAGCAGAGCGAGGTATGTAGGCGGTGCTAC
AGAGTTCTTGAAGTGGTGGCCTAACTACGGCTACACTAGAAGAACAGTATTTGGTATCTGCGCTCTGCTG
AAGCCAGTTACCTTCGGAAAAAGAGTTGGTAGCTCTTGATCCGGCAAACAAACCACCGCTGGTAGCGGTG
GTTTTTTTGTTTGCAAGCAGCAGATTACGCGCAGAAAAAAAGGATCTCAAGAAGATCCTTTGATCTTTTC
TACGGGGTCTGACGCTCAGTGGAACGAAAACTCACGTTAAGGGATTTTGGTCATGAGATTATCAAAAAGG
ATCTTCACCTAGATCCTTTTAAATTAAAAATGAAGTTTTAAATCAATCTAAAGTATATATGAGTAAACTT
GGTCTGACAGTTACCAATGCTTAATCAGTGAGGCACCTATCTCAGCGATCTGTCTATTTCGTTCATCCAT
AGTTGCCTGACTCCCCGTCGTGTAGATAACTACGATACGGGAGGGCTTACCATCTGGCCCCAGTGCTGCA
ATGATACCGCGAGACCCACGCTCACCGGCTCCAGATTTATCAGCAATAAACCAGCCAGCCGGAAGGGCCG
AGCGCAGAAGTGGTCCTGCAACTTTATCCGCCTCCATCCAGTCTATTAATTGTTGCCGGGAAGCTAGAGT
AAGTAGTTCGCCAGTTAATAGTTTGCGCAACGTTGTTGCCATTGCTACAGGCATCGTGGTGTCACGCTCG
TCGTTTGGTATGGCTTCATTCAGCTCCGGTTCCCAACGATCAAGGCGAGTTACATGATCCCCCATGTTGT
GCAAAAAAGCGGTTAGCTCCTTCGGTCCTCCGATCGTTGTCAGAAGTAAGTTGGCCGCAGTGTTATCACT
CATGGTTATGGCAGCACTGCATAATTCTCTTACTGTCATGCCATCCGTAAGATGCTTTTCTGTGACTGGT
GAGTACTCAACCAAGTCATTCTGAGAATAGTGTATGCGGCGACCGAGTTGCTCTTGCCCGGCGTCAATAC
GGGATAATACCGCGCCACATAGCAGAACTTTAAAAGTGCTCATCATTGGAAAACGTTCTTCGGGGCGAAA
ACTCTCAAGGATCTTACCGCTGTTGAGATCCAGTTCGATGTAACCCACTCGTGCACCCAACTGATCTTCA
GCATCTTTTACTTTCACCAGCGTTTCTGGGTGAGCAAAAACAGGAAGGCAAAATGCCGCAAAAAAGGGAA
TAAGGGCGACACGGAAATGTTGAATACTCATACTCTTCCTTTTTCAATATTATTGAAGCATTTATCAGGG
TTATTGTCTCATGAGCGGATACATATTTGAATGTATTTAGAAAAATAAACAAATAGGGGTTCCGCGCACA
TTTCCCCGAAAAGTGCCACCTGACGTC
